>Addgene plasmid #190890 | Stx3-mCherry | addgene full sequence | sequence record 379342 | Addgene NGS Result
TAGTTATTAATAGTAATCAATTACGGGGTCATTAGTTCATAGCCCATATATGGAGTTCCGCGTTACATAA
CTTACGGTAAATGGCCCGCCTGGCTGACCGCCCAACGACCCCCGCCCATTGACGTCAATAATGACGTATG
TTCCCATAGTAACGCCAATAGGGACTTTCCATTGACGTCAATGGGTGGAGTATTTACGGTAAACTGCCCA
CTTGGCAGTACATCAAGTGTATCATATGCCAAGTACGCCCCCTATTGACGTCAATGACGGTAAATGGCCC
GCCTGGCATTATGCCCAGTACATGACCTTATGGGACTTTCCTACTTGGCAGTACATCTACGTATTAGTCA
TCGCTATTACCATGGTGATGCGGTTTTGGCAGTACATCAATGGGCGTGGATAGCGGTTTGACTCACGGGG
ATTTCCAAGTCTCCACCCCATTGACGTCAATGGGAGTTTGTTTTGGCACCAAAATCAACGGGACTTTCCA
AAATGTCGTAACAACTCCGCCCCATTGACGCAAATGGGCGGTAGGCGTGTACGGTGGGAGGTCTATATAA
GCAGAGCTGGTTTAGTGAACCGTCAGATCCGCTAGCGCTACCGGACTCAGATCTCGAGCTCAAGCTTGAT
ATCGAATTCCCCCGCAGTTGCTCCAGGCCGCTCACTTGGGACGCGCTTACCTGAGACAAGGCGCCTGCCA
CCCTCACCTGGACCAGGATGAAGGACCGACTGGAGCAGCTGAAGGCCAAGCAGCTGACGCAGGATGATGA
CACGGACGAGGTTGAGATTGCTATTGATAATACAGCGTTCATGGATGAGTTCTTTTCTGAGATTGAGGAA
ACGAGGCTCAACATCGACAAGATCTCAGAGCATGTGGAGGAAGCTAAGAAACTCTACAGTATCATTCTCT
CTGCACCGATTCCAGAGCCAAAAACCAAAGACGACCTTGAACAGCTCACAACTGAGATCAAGAAAAGGGC
CAACAACGTCCGGAACAAACTGAAGAGCATGGAGAAGCATATTGAGGAAGACGAGGTCCGGTCATCAGCA
GACCTTCGGATACGAAAGTCCCAGCACTCCGTCCTCTCCCGGAAGTTTGTGGAGGTGATGACAAAGTACA
ATGAGGCACAGGTGGACTTCCGTGAACGCAGCAAAGGGCGCATCCAACGGCAGCTTGAAATTACTGGCAA
GAAAACAACAGATGAGGAGCTGGAAGAAATGTTGGAGAGTGGCAACCCAGCCATCTTCACTTCTGGGATC
ATTGACTCCCAGATTTCCAAGCAAGCCCTCAGCGAGATTGAGGGTCGGCACAAGGACATCGTGAGGCTGG
AGAGCAGCATCAAGGAGCTCCATGACATGTTTATGGACATCGCCATGCTGGTGGAGAATCAGGGTGAGAT
GTTAGATAACATAGAGTTGAATGTCATGCACACGGTGGACCATGTGGAGAAGGCACGGGATGAGACTAAA
AGAGCCATGAAGTATCAGGGTCAGGCGCGCAAGAAATTGATAATTATCATTGTGATAGTAGTTGTGTTGC
TGGGCATTTTAGCGTTGATTATTGGATTGTCCGTTGGGCTGAAGTCGACGGTACCGCGGGCCCGGGATCC
ACCGGTCGCCACCATGGTGAGCAAGGGCGAGGAGGATAACATGGCCATCATCAAGGAGTTCATGCGCTTC
AAGGTGCACATGGAGGGCTCCGTGAACGGCCACGAGTTCGAGATCGAGGGCGAGGGCGAGGGCCGCCCCT
ACGAGGGCACCCAGACCGCCAAGCTGAAGGTGACCAAGGGTGGCCCCCTGCCCTTCGCCTGGGACATCCT
GTCCCCTCAGTTCATGTACGGCTCCAAGGCCTACGTGAAGCACCCCGCCGACATCCCCGACTACTTGAAG
CTGTCCTTCCCCGAGGGCTTCAAGTGGGAGCGCGTGATGAACTTCGAGGACGGCGGCGTGGTGACCGTGA
CCCAGGACTCCTCCCTGCAGGACGGCGAGTTCATCTACAAGGTGAAGCTGCGCGGCACCAACTTCCCCTC
CGACGGCCCCGTAATGCAGAAGAAGACCATGGGCTGGGAGGCCTCCTCCGAGCGGATGTACCCCGAGGAC
GGCGCCCTGAAGGGCGAGATCAAGCAGAGGCTGAAGCTGAAGGACGGCGGCCACTACGACGCTGAGGTCA
AGACCACCTACAAGGCCAAGAAGCCCGTGCAGCTGCCCGGCGCCTACAACGTCAACATCAAGTTGGACAT
CACCTCCCACAACGAGGACTACACCATCGTGGAACAGTACGAACGCGCCGAGGGCCGCCACTCCACCGGC
GGCATGGACGAGCTGTACAAGTAAAGCGGCCGCGACTCTAGATCATAATCAGCCATACCACATTTGTAGA
GGTTTTACTTGCTTTAAAAAACCTCCCACACCTCCCCCTGAACCTGAAACATAAAATGAATGCAATTGTT
GTTGTTAACTTGTTTATTGCAGCTTATAATGGTTACAAATAAAGCAATAGCATCACAAATTTCACAAATA
AAGCATTTTTTTCACTGCATTCTAGTTGTGGTTTGTCCAAACTCATCAATGTATCTTAAGGCGTAAATTG
TAAGCGTTAATATTTTGTTAAAATTCGCGTTAAATTTTTGTTAAATCAGCTCATTTTTTAACCAATAGGC
CGAAATCGGCAAAATCCCTTATAAATCAAAAGAATAGACCGAGATAGGGT
[37 nt withheld, positions 2711-2747]
AAAGAACGTGGACTCCAACGTCAAAGG
[49 nt withheld, positions 2775-2823]
T
[91 nt withheld, positions 2825-2915]
G
[124 nt withheld, positions 2917-3040]
CAGGTGGCACTTTTCGGGGAAATGTGCGCGGAACCCCTATTTGTTTATTTTTCTAAATACATTCAAATAT
GTATCCGCTCATGAGACAATAACCCTGATAAATGCTTCAATAATATTGAAAAAGGAAGAGTCCTGAGGCG
GAAAGAACCAGCTGTGGAATGTGTGTCAGTTAGGGTGTGGAAAGTCCCCAGGCTCCCCAGCAGGCAGAAG
TATGCAAAGCATGCATCTCAATTAGTCAGCAACCAGGTGTGGAAAGTCCCCAGGCTCCCCAGCAGGCAGA
AGTATGCAAAGCATGCATCTCAATTAGTCAGCAACCATAGTCCCGCCCCTAACTCCGCCCATCCCGCCCC
TAACTCCGCCCAGTTCCGCCCATTCTCCGCCCCATGGCTGACTAATTTTTTTTATTTATGCAGAGGCCGA
GGCCGCCTCGGCCTCTGAGCTATTCCAGAAGTAGTGAGGAGGCTTTTTTGGAGGCCTAGGCTTTTGCAAA
GATCGATCAAGAGACAGGATGAGGATCGTTTCGCATGATTGAACAAGATGGATTGCACGCAGGTTCTCCG
GCCGCTTGGGTGGAGAGGCTATTCGGCTATGACTGGGCACAACAGACAATCGGCTGCTCTGATGCCGCCG
TGTTCCGGCTGTCAGCGCAGGGGCGCCCGGTTCTTTTTGTCAAGACCGACCTGTCCGGTGCCCTGAATGA
ACTGCAAGACGAGGCAGCGCGGCTATCGTGGCTGGCCACGACGGGCGTTCCTTGCGCAGCTGTGCTCGAC
GTTGTCACTGAAGCGGGAAGGGACTGGCTGCTATTGGGCGAAGTGCCGGGGCAGGATCTCCTGTCATCTC
ACCTTGCTCCTGCCGAGAAAGTATCCATCATGGCTGATGCAATGCGGCGGCTGCATACGCTTGATCCGGC
TACCTGCCCATTCGACCACCAAGCGAAACATCGCATCGAGCGAGCACGTACTCGGATGGAAGCCGGTCTT
GTCGATCAGGATGATCTGGACGAAGAGCATCAGGGGCTCGCGCCAGCCGAACTGTTCGCCAGGCTCAAGG
CGAGCATGCCCGACGGCGAGGATCTCGTCGTGACCCATGGCGATGCCTGCTTGCCGAATATCATGGTGGA
AAATGGCCGCTTTTCTGGATTCATCGACTGTGGCCGGCTGGGTGTGGCGGACCGCTATCAGGACATAGCG
TTGGCTACCCGTGATATTGCTGAAGAGCTTGGCGGCGAATGGGCTGACCGCTTCCTCGTGCTTTACGGTA
TCGCCGCTCCCGATTCGCAGCGCATCGCCTTCTATCGCCTTCTTGACGAGTTCTTCTGAGCGGGACTCTG
GGGTTCGAAATGACCGACCAAGCGACGCCCAACCTGCCATCACGAGATTTCGATTCCACCGCCGCCTTCT
ATGAAAGGTTGGGCTTCGGAATCGTTTTCCGGGACGCCGGCTGGATGATCCTCCAGCGCGGGGATCTCAT
GCTGGAGTTCTTCGCCCACCCTAGGGGGAGGCTAACTGAAACACGGAAGGAGACAATACCGGAAGGAACC
CGCGCTATGACGGCAATAAAAAGACAGAATAAAACGCACGGTGTTGGGTCGTTTGTTCATAAACGCGGGG
TTCGGTCCCAGGGCTGGCACTCTGTCGATACCCCACCGAGACCCCATTGGGGCCAATACGCCCGCGTTTC
TTCCTTTTCCCCACCCCACCCCCCAAGTTCGGGTGAAGGCCCAGGGCTCGCAGCCAACGTCGGGGCGGCA
GGCCCTGCCATAGCCTCAGGTTACTCATATATACTTTAGATTGATTTAAAACTTCATTTTTAATTTAAAA
GGATCTAGGTGAAGATCCTTTTTGATAATCTCATGACCAAAATCCCTTAACGTGAGTTTTCGTTCCACTG
AGCGTCAGACCCCGTAGAAAAGATCAAAGGATCTTCTTGAGATCCTTTTTTTCTGCGCGTAATCTGCTGC
TTGCAAACAAAAAAACCACCGCTACCAGCGGTGGTTTGTTTGCCGGATCAAGAGCTACCAACTCTTTTTC
CGAAGGTAACTGGCTTCAGCAGAGCGCAGATACCAAATACTGTTCTTCTAGTGTAGCCGTAGTTAGGCCA
CCACTTCAAGAACTCTGTAGCACCGCCTACATACCTCGCTCTGCTAATCCTGTTACCAGTGGCTGCTGCC
AGTGGCGATAAGTCGTGTCTTACCGGGTTGGACTCAAGACGATAGTTACCGGATAAGGCGCAGCGGTCGG
GCTGAACGGGGGGTTCGTGCACACAGCCCAGCTTGGAGCGAACGACCTACACCGAACTGAGATACCTACA
GCGTGAGCTATGAGAAAGCGCCACGCTTCCCGAAGGGAGAAAGGCGGACAGGTATCCGGTAAGCGGCAGG
GTCGGAACAGGAGAGCGCACGAGGGAGCTTCCAGGGGGAAACGCCTGGTATCTTTATAGTCCTGTCGGGT
TTCGCCACCTCTGACTTGAGCGTCGATTTTTGTGATGCTCGTCAGGGGGGCGGAGCCTATGGAAAAACGC
CAGCAACGCGGCCTTTTTACGGTTCCTGGCCTTTTGCTGGCCTTTTGCTCACATGTTCTTTCCTGCGTTA
TCCCCTGATTCTGTGGATAACCGTATTACCGCCATGCAT
Features (pLannotate 1.2.2; 16 found; start..end, strand, type, name):
     61..364     +  enhancer       CMV enhancer: human cytomegalovirus immediate early enhancer
    365..568     +  promoter       CMV promoter: human cytomegalovirus (CMV) immediate early promoter
    591..627     +  misc_feature   MCS (fragment): multiple cloning site
    718..1584    +  CDS            Stx3: STX3_RAT - Also known as Stx3a. Experimental evidence at protein level: Swiss-Prot protein existence level 1. Potentially involved in docking of synaptic vesicles at presynaptic active zones. From Rattus norvegicus (Rat).
   1583..1616    +  misc_feature   MCS (fragment): multiple cloning site
   1624..2331    +  CDS            mCherry: mCherry is a basic (constitutively fluorescent) red fluorescent protein published in 2004, derived from Discosoma sp.. It is reported to be a very rapidly-maturing monomer with low acid sensitivity.
   2351..2434    +  CDS            large T antigen (fragment): large T antigen from SV40 (simian virus 40)
   2457..2578    +  polyA_signal   SV40 poly(A) signal: SV40 polyadenylation signal
   2612..3040    -  rep_origin     f1 ori (sequence partly withheld): f1 bacteriophage origin of replication; arrow indicates direction of (+) strand synthesis
   3067..3171    +  promoter       AmpR promoter: bla
   3173..3530    +  promoter       SV40 promoter: SV40 enhancer and early promoter
   3565..4359    +  CDS            NeoR/KanR: aminoglycoside phosphotransferase from Tn5; aph(3')-II (or nptII); confers resistance to neomycin, kanamycin, and G418 (Geneticin®)
   4380..4532    +  CDS            ble (fragment): BLE_KLEPN - Experimental evidence at protein level: Swiss-Prot protein existence level 1. Binding protein with a strong affinity to the bleomycin family of antibiotics. Binds to CL990; an antimitotic-antibiotic compound. From Klebsiella pneumoniae.
   4591..4638    +  polyA_signal   HSV TK poly(A) signal: herpes simplex virus thymidine kinase polyadenylation signal (Cole and Stacy, 1985)
   4729..4745    -  polyA_signal   bGH poly(A) signal (fragment): bovine growth hormone polyadenylation signal
   4967..5555    +  rep_origin     ori: high-copy-number ColE1/pMB1/pBR322/pUC origin of replication
