[The description below was written by a language model from this plasmid's Addgene catalogue record and pLannotate feature annotations shown in this document.]
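Description:
Stx3-mCherry is a mammalian expression plasmid of about 5.7 kb, built on the pmCherry-N1 backbone, that produces rat (Rattus norvegicus) syntaxin 3 fused at its C terminus to the red fluorescent protein mCherry. The Stx3 coding sequence, recorded as derived from a synthetic gene, was inserted between the EcoRI and BamHI sites of the multiple cloning site, and both sites were retained. It therefore sits downstream of the human cytomegalovirus immediate early enhancer and promoter, and upstream of mCherry across a short stretch of residual polylinker. Transcription of the fusion ends at an SV40 polyadenylation signal. The small large T antigen fragment annotated just before that signal is likely part of the SV40-derived terminator region rather than a functional element.

The plasmid is propagated in E. coli through a high-copy ColE1/pUC-type origin, and an f1 origin is also present. Selection relies on a single Tn5 NeoR/KanR aminoglycoside phosphotransferase gene served by two promoters. A bacterial bla-type promoter gives kanamycin resistance in bacteria. The SV40 enhancer/early promoter, paired with an HSV TK polyadenylation signal, allows G418 selection of transfected mammalian cells. The short ble and bGH poly(A) fragments in the feature table look like backbone remnants or incidental matches rather than working parts.

Syntaxin 3 is a SNARE protein, and the associated publication used fluorescence lifetime imaging microscopy to study rerouting of SNARE trafficking during dendritic cell activation. The construct therefore serves to visualise syntaxin 3 localisation in mammalian cells. It may also act as a fluorescent partner in lifetime-based interaction measurements, although the record does not specify its exact role in those assays.
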