Addgene plasmid #190890: Stx3-mCherry
Purpose: Expresses syntaxin 3 fused to mCherry in mammalian cells
Depositing lab: Geert van den Bogaart. Depositing organization: University of Groningen. Publication: Fluorescence lifetime imaging microscopy reveals rerouting of SNARE trafficking driving dendritic cell activation. Verboogen DRJ, Gonzalez Mancha N, Ter Beest M, van den Bogaart G. Elife. 2017 May 19;6. pii: e23525. doi: 10.7554/eLife.23525. PubMed 28524818.
Backbone
  Vector backbone: pmCherry-N1
  Vector type: Mammalian Expression
Growth in bacteria
  Bacterial resistance: Kanamycin, 50 μg/mL
  Growth temperature: 37°C
  Growth strain: DH5alpha
  Copy number: High Copy
Gene/Insert
  Gene/Insert name: Stx3 (alt names: Syntaxin-3; Syntaxin 3)
  Species: R. norvegicus (rat)
  GenBank ID: NM_031124.1
  Entrez Gene: Stx3 (a.k.a. Stx3a)
  Promoter: CMV
  Tag / fusion protein: mCherry (C terminal on insert)
  Cloning method: Restriction Enzyme; 5′ cloning site EcoRI (not destroyed); 3′ cloning site BamHI (not destroyed)
  Sequencing primers: 5′ TAACAACTCCGCCCCATT; 3′ CACCTTGAAGCGCATGAACT
Resource information
  A portion of this plasmid was derived from a plasmid made by: Synthetic gene
Terms and licenses: Academic/Nonprofit Terms; Industry Terms: Not Available to Industry
How to cite: Stx3-mCherry was a gift from Geert van den Bogaart (Addgene plasmid # 190890 ; http://n2t.net/addgene:190890 ; RRID:Addgene_190890)
